>Addgene plasmid #45826 | pCM62 | depositor full sequence | sequence record 64398 | pCM62 sequence 6878 bps
GACCCTTTCCGACGCTCACCGGGCTGGTTGCCCTCGCCGCTGGGCTGGCGGCCGTCTATGGCCCTGCAAA
CGCGCCAGAAACGCCGTCGAAGCCGTGTGCGAGACACCGCGGCCGCCGGCGTTGTGGATACCTCGCGGAA
AACTTGGCCCTCACTGACAGATGAGGGGCGGACGTTGACACTTGAGGGGCCGACTCACCCGGCGCGGCGT
TGACAGATGAGGGGCAGGCTCGATTTCGGCCGGCGACGTGGAGCTGGCCAGCCTCGCAAATCGGCGAAAA
CGCCTGATTTTACGCGAGTTTCCCACAGATGATGTGGACAAGCCTGGGGATAAGTGCCCTGCGGTATTGA
CACTTGAGGGGCGCGACTACTGACAGATGAGGGGCGCGATCCTTGACACTTGAGGGGCAGAGTGCTGACA
GATGAGGGGCGCACCTATTGACATTTGAGGGGCTGTCCACAGGCAGAAAATCCAGCATTTGCAAGGGTTT
CCGCCCGTTTTTCGGCCACCGCTAACCTGTCTTTTAACCTGCTTTTAAACCAATATTTATAAACCTTGTT
TTTAACCAGGGCTGCGCCCTGTGCGCGTGACCGCGCACGCCGAAGGGGGGTGCCCCCCCTTCTCGAACCC
TCCCGGCCCGCTAACGCGGGCCTCCCATCCCCCCAGGGGCTGCGCCCCTCGGCCGCGAACGGCCTCACCC
CAAAAATGGCAGCCAAGCTGACCACTTCTGCGCTCGGCCCTTCCGGCTGGCTGGTTTATTGCTGATAAAT
CTGGAGCCGGTGAGCGTGGGTCTCGCGGTATCATTGCAGCACTGGGGCCAGATGGTAAGCCCTCCCGTAT
CGTAGTTATCTACACGACGGGGAGTCAGGCAACTATGGATGAACGAAATAGACAGATCGCTGAGATAGGT
GCCTCACTGATTAAGCATTGGTAACTGTCAGACCAAGTTTACTCATATATACTTTAGATTGATTTAAAAC
TTCATTTTTAATTTAAAAGGATCTAGGTGAAGATCCTTTTTGATAATCTCATGACCAAAATCCCTTAACG
TGAGTTTTCGTTCCACTGAGCGTCAGACCCCGTAGAAAAGATCAAAGGATCTTCTTGAGATCCTTTTTTT
CTGCGCGTAATCTGCTGCTTGCAAACAAAAAAACCACCGCTACCAGCGGTGGTTTGTTTGCCGGATCAAG
AGCTACCAACTCTTTTTCCGAAGGTAACTGGCTTCAGCAGAGCGCAGATACCAAATACTGTCCTTCTAGT
GTAGCCGTAGTTAGGCCACCACTTCAAGAACTCTGTAGCACCGCCTACATACCTCGCTCTGCTAATCCTG
TTACCAGTGGCTGCTGCCAGTGGCGATAAGTCGTGTCTTACCGGGTTGGACTCAAGACGATAGTTACCGG
ATAAGGCGCAGCGGTCGGGCTGAACGGGGGGTTCGTGCACACAGCCCAGCTTGGAGCGAACGACCTACAC
CGAACTGAGATACCTACAGCGTGAGCTATGAGAAAGCGCCACGCTTCCCGAAGGGAGAAAGGCGGACAGG
TATCCGGTAAGCGGCAGGGTCGGAACAGGAGAGCGCACGAGGGAGCTTCCAGGGGGAAACGCCTGGTATC
TTTATAGTCCTGTCGGGTTTCGCCACCTCTGACTTGAGCGTCGATTTTTGTGATGCTCGTCAGGGGGGCG
GAGCCTATGGAAAAACGCCAGCAACGCGGCCTTTTTACGGTTCCTGGCCTTTTGCTGGCCTTTTGCTCAC
ATGTTCTTTCCTGCGTTATCCCCTGATTCTGTGGATAACCGTATTACCGCCTTTGAGTGAGCTGATACCG
CTCGCCGCAGCCGAACGACCGAGCGCAGCGAGTCAGTGAGCGAGGAAGCGGAAGAGCGCCCAATACGCAA
ACCGCCTCTCCCCGCGCGTTGGCCGATTCATTAATGCAGCTGGCACGACAGGTTTCCCGACTGGAAAGCG
GGCAGTGAGCGCAACGCAATTAATGTGAGTTAGCTCACTCATTAGGCACCCCAGGCTTTACACTTTATGC
TTCCGGCTCGTATGTTGTGTGGAATTGTGAGCGGATAACAATTTCACACAGGAAACAGCTATGACCATGA
TTACGCCAAGCTTGCATGCCTGCAGGTCGACTCTAGAGGATCCCCGGGTACCGAGCTCGAATTCACTGGC
CGTCGTTTTACAACGTCGTGACTGGGAAAACCCTGGCGTTACCCAACTTAATCGCCTTGCAGCACATCCC
CCTTTCGCCAGCTGGCGTAATAGCGAAGAGGCCCGCACCGATCGCCCTTCCCAACAGTTGCGCAGCCTGA
ATGGCGAATGGCGCCTGATGCGGTATTTTCTCCTTACGCATCTGTGCGGTATTTCACACCGCATATGGTG
CACTCTCAGTACAATCTGCTCTGATGCCGCATAGTTAAGCCAGCCCCGACACCCGCCAACACCCGCTGAC
GCGCCCTGACGGGCTTGTCTGCTCCCGGCATCCGCTTACAGACAAGCTGTGACCGTCTCCGGGAGCTGCA
TGTGTCAGAGGTTTTCACCGTCATCACCGAAACGCGCGAGACGAAAGGGCCTCGTGATACGCCTATTTTT
ATAGGTTAATGTCATGATAATAATGGTTTCTTAGCACCCTTTCTCGGTCCTTCAACGTTCCTGACAACGA
GCCTCCTTTTCGCCAATCCATCGACAATCACCGCGAGTCCCTGCTCGAACGCTGCGTCCGGACCGGCTTC
GTCGAAGGCGTCTATCGCGGCCCGCAACAGCGGCGAGAGCGGAGCCTGTTCAACGGTGCCGCCGCGCTCG
CCGGCATCGCTGTCGCCGGCCTGCTCCTCAAGCACGGCCCCAACAGTGAAGTAGCTGATTGTCATCAGCG
CATTGACGGCGTCCCCGGCCGAAAAACCCGCCTCGCAGAGGAAGCGAAGCTGCGCGTCGGCCGTTTCCAT
CTGCGGTGCGCCCGGTCGCGTGCCGGCATGGATGCGCGCGCCATCGCGGTAGGCGAGCAGCGCCTGCCTG
AAGCTGCGGGCATTCCCGATCAGAAATGAGCGCCAGTCGTCGTCGGCTCTCGGCACCGAATGCGTATGAT
TCTCCGCCAGCATGGCTTCGGCCAGTGCGTCGAGCAGCGCCCGCTTGTTCCTGAAGTGCCAGTAAAGCGC
CGGCTGCTGAACCCCCAACCGTTCCGCCAGTTTGCGTGTCGTCAGACCGTCTACGCCGACCTCGTTCAAC
AGGTCCAGGGCGGCACGGATCACTGTATTCGGCTGCAACTTTGTCATGATTGACACTTTATCACTGATAA
ACATAATATGTCCACCAACTTATCAGTGATAAAGAATCCGCGCGTTCAATCGGACCAGCGGAGGCTGGTC
CGGAGGCCAGACGTGAAACCCAACATACCCCTGATCGTAATTCTGAGCACTGTCGCGCTCGACGCTGTCG
GCATCGGCCTGATTATGCCGGTGCTGCCGGGCCTCCTGCGCGATCTGGTTCACTCGAACGACGTCACCGC
CCACTATGGCATTCTGCTGGCGCTGTATGCGTTGGTGCAATTTGCCTGCGCACCTGTGCTGGGCGCGCTG
TCGGATCGTTTCGGGCGGCGGCCAATCTTGCTCGTCTCGCTGGCCGGCGCCACTGTCGACTACGCCATCA
TGGCGACAGCGCCTTTCCTTTGGGTTCTCTATATCGGGCGGATCGTGGCCGGCATCACCGGGGCGACTGG
GGCGGTAGCCGGCGCTTATATTGCCGATATCACTGATGGCGATGAGCGCGCGCGGCACTTCGGCTTCATG
AGCGCCTGTTTCGGGTTCGGGATGGTCGCGGGACCTGTGCTCGGTGGGCTGATGGGCGGTTTCTCCCCCC
ACGCTCCGTTCTTCGCCGCGGCAGCCTTGAACGGCCTCAATTTCCTGACGGGCTGTTTCCTTTTGCCGGA
GTCGCACAAAGGCGAACGCCGGCCGTTACGCCGGGAGGCTCTCAACCCGCTCGCTTCGTTCCGGTGGGCC
CGGGGCATGACCGTCGTCGCCGCCCTGATGGCGGTCTTCTTCATCATGCAACTTGTCGGACAGGTGCCGG
CCGCGCTTTGGGTCATTTTCGGCGAGGATCGCTTTCACTGGGACGCGACCACGATCGGCATTTCGCTTGC
CGCATTTGGCATTCTGCATTCACTCGCCCAGGCAATGATCACCGGCCCTGTAGCCGCCCGGCTCGGCGAA
AGGCGGGCACTCATGCTCGGAATGATTGCCGACGGCACAGGCTACATCCTGCTTGCCTTCGCGACACGGG
GATGGATGGCGTTCCCGATCATGGTCCTGCTTGCTTCGGGTGGCATCGGAATGCCGGCGCTGCAAGCAAT
GTTGTCCAGGCAGGTGGATGAGGAACGTCAGGGGCAGCTGCAAGGCTCACTGGCGGCGCTCACCAGCCTG
ACCTCGATCGTCGGACCCCTCCTCTTCACGGCGATCTATGCGGCTTCTATAACAACGTGGAACGGGTGGG
CATGGATTGCAGGCGCTGCCCTCTACTTGCTCTGCCTGCCGGCGCTGCGTCGCGGGCTTTGGAGCGGCGC
AGGGCAACGAGCCGATCGCTGATCGTGGAAACGATAGGCCTATGCCATGCGGGTCAAGGCGACTTCCGGC
AAGCTATACGCGCCCTAGAATTGTCAATTTTAATCCTCTGTTTATCGGCAGTTCGTAGAGCGCGCCGTGC
GTCCCGAGCGATACTGAGCGAAGCAAGTGCGTCGAGCAGTGCCCGCTTGTTCCTGAAATGCCAGTAAAGC
GCTGGCTGCTGAACCCCCAGCCGGAACTGACCCCACAAGGCCCTAGCGTTTGCAATGCACCAGGTCATCA
TTGACCCAGGCGTGTTCCACCAGGCCGCTGCCTCGCAACTCTTCGCAGGCTTCGCCGACCTGCTCGCGCC
ACTTCTTCACGCGGGTGGAATCCGATCCGCACATGAGGCGGAAGGTTTCCAGCTTGAGCGGGTACGGCTC
CCGGTGCGAGCTGAAATAGTCGAACATCCGTCGGGCCGTCGGCGACAGCTTGCGGTACTTCTCCCATATG
AATTTCGTGTAGTGGTCGCCAGCAAACAGCACGACGATTTCCTCGTCGATCAGGACCTGGCAACGGGACG
TTTTCTTGCCACGGTCCAGGACGCGGAAGCGGTGCAGCAGCGACACCGATTCCAGGTGCCCAACGCGGTC
GGACGTGAAGCCCATCGCCGTCGCCTGTAGGCGCGACAGGCATTCCTCGGCCTTCGTGTAATACCGGCCA
TTGATCGACCAGCCCAGGTCCTGGCAAAGCTCGTAGAACGTGAAGGTGATCGGCTCGCCGATAGGGGTGC
GCTTCGCGTACTCCAACACCTGCTGCCACACCAGTTCGTCATCGTCGGCCCGCAGCTCGACGCCGGTGTA
GGTGATCTTCACGTCCTTGTTGACGTGGAAAATGACCTTGTTTTGCAGCGCCTCGCGCGGGATTTTCTTG
TTGCGCGTGGTGAACAGGGCAGAGCGGGCCGTGTCGTTTGGCATCGCTCGCATCGTGTCCGGCCACGGCG
CAATATCGAACAAGGAAAGCTGCATTTCCTTGATCTGCTGCTTCGTGTGTTTCAGCAACGCGGCCTGCTT
GGCCTCGCTGACCTGTTTTGCCAGGTCCTCGCCGGCGGTTTTTCGCTTCTTGGTCGTCATAGTTCCTCGC
GTGTCGATGGTCATCGACTTCGCCAAACCTGCCGCCTCCTGTTCGAGACGACGCGAACGCTCCACGGCGG
CCGATGGCGCGGGCAGGGCAGGGGGAGCCAGTTGCACGCTGTCGCGCTCGATCTTGGCCGTAGCTTGCTG
GACCATCGAGCCGACGGACTGGAAGGTTTCGCGGGGCGCACGCATGACGGTGCGGCTTGCGATGGTTTCG
GCATCCTCGGCGGAAAACCCCGCGTCGATCAGTTCTTGCCTGTATGCCTTCCGGTCAAACGTCCGATTCA
TTCACCCTCCTTGCGGGATTGCCCCGACTCACGCCGGGGCAATGTGCCCTTATTCCTGATTTGACCCGCC
TGGTGCCTTGGTGTCCAGATAATCCACCTTATCGGCAATGAAGTCGGTCCCGTAGACCGTCTGGCCGTCC
TTCTCGTACTTGGTATTCCGAATCTTGCCCTGCACGAATACCAGCTCCGCGAAGTCGCTCTTCTTGATGG
AGCGCATGGGGACGTGCTTGGCAATCACGCGCACCCCCCGGCCGTTTTAGCGGCTAAAAAAGTCATGGCT
CTGCCCTCGGGCGGACCACGCCCATCATGACCTTGCCAAGCTCGTCCTGCTTCTCTTCGATCTTCGCCAG
CAGGGCGAGGATCGTGGCATCACCGAACCGCGCCGTGCGCGGGTCGTCGGTGAGCCAGAGTTTCAGCAGG
CCGCCCAGGCGGCCCAGGTCGCCATTGATGCGGGCCAGCTCGCGGACGTGCTCATAGTCCACGACGCCCG
TGATTTTGTAGCCCTGGCCGACGGCCAGCAGGTAGGCCTACAGGCTCATGCCGGCCGCCGCCGCCTTTTC
CTCAATCGCTCTTCGTTCGTCTGGAAGGCAGTACACCTTGATAGGTGGGCTGCCCTTCCTGGTTGGCTTG
GTTTCATCAGCCATCCGCTTGCCCTCATCTGTTACGCCGGCGGTAGCCGGCCAGCCTCGCAGAGCAGGAT
TCCCGTTGAGCACCGCCAGGTGCGAATAAGGGACAGTGAAGAAGGAACACCCGCTCGCGGGTGGGCCTAC
TTCACCTATCCTGCCCGGCTGACGCCGTTGGATACACCAAGGAAAGTCTACACGAACCCTTTGGCAAAAT
CCTGTATATCGTGCGAAAAAGGATGGATATACCGAAAAAATCGCTATAATGACCCCGAAGCAGGGTTATG
CAGCGGAAAAGATCCGTC
Features (pLannotate 1.2.2; 18 found; start..end, strand, type, name):
     11..642     +  rep_origin     oriV: incP origin of replication
    720..933     +  CDS            bla(M) (fragment): β-lactamase lacking the signal sequence; bla(M); allows cytosolic expression of β-lactamase
   1105..1693    +  rep_origin     ori: high-copy-number ColE1/pMB1/pBR322/pUC origin of replication
   1876..1968    +  CDS            lacI (fragment): lac repressor; lacI; The lac repressor binds to the lac operator to inhibit transcription in E. coli. This inhibition can be relieved by adding lactose or isopropyl-β-D-thiogalactopyranoside (IPTG).
   1981..2002    +  protein_bind   CAP binding site: CAP binding activates transcription in the presence of cAMP. E. coli catabolite activator protein
   2017..2047    +  promoter       lac promoter: promoter for the E. coli lac operon
   2055..2071    +  protein_bind   lac operator: The lac repressor binds to the lac operator to inhibit transcription in E. coli. This inhibition can be relieved by adding lactose or isopropyl-β-D-thiogalactopyranoside (IPTG). lac repressor encoded by lacI
   2108..2164    -  misc_feature   MCS: pUC18/19 multiple cloning site
   2161..2318    +  CDS            lacZα (fragment): LacZα fragment of β-galactosidase; lacZ fragment
   2324..2423    -  misc_feature   bom (fragment): basis of mobility region from pBR322
   2525..2560    -  CDS            rop (fragment): Rop protein, which maintains plasmids at low copy number; rop
   2625..3267    -  CDS            TetR (fragment): tetracycline resistance regulatory protein; tetR
   3373..4572    +  CDS            TcR: tetracycline efflux protein; tetA; confers resistance to tetracycline
   4631..4783    -  CDS            tetR (fragment): TETR1_ECOLX - Experimental evidence at protein level: Swiss-Prot protein existence level 1. TetR is the repressor of the tetracycline resistance element; its N-terminal region forms a helix-turn-helix structure and binds DNA. Binding of tetracycline to TetR reduces the repressor affinity for the tetracycline resistance gene (tetA) promoter operator sites. From Escherichia coli.
   4803..5951    -  CDS            trfA: trans-acting replication protein that binds to and activates oriV
   6081..6185    -  CDS            traI (fragment): TRAI6_ECOLX - Experimental evidence at protein level: Swiss-Prot protein existence level 1. The initiation process of transfer DNA synthesis requires the interaction of at least three plasmid-specific components (TraH, I, and J) at the transfer origin resulting in the assembly of a specialised nucleoprotein complex - the relaxosome. Site- and strand-specific cleavage at the transfer origin is dependent on TraI and TraJ. From Escherichia coli.
   6223..6594    -  CDS            traJ: oriT-recognizing protein; traJ
   6627..6736    -  oriT           oriT: incP origin of transfer
