[The description below was written by a language model from this plasmid's Addgene catalogue record and pLannotate feature annotations shown in this document.]
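Description:
pCM62 is an empty broad-host-range cloning vector of 6,878 bp, built for genetic work in methylotrophs and other Gram-negative bacteria. It is a hybrid of two replicons. One part derives from the IncP plasmid lineage (pTJS75/pDN19, via the intermediates pCM48 and pCM50). The other is a roughly 1.9 kb segment of pUC19. The IncP portion supplies oriV and the trfA gene, whose product binds and activates oriV, and this pairing allows replication in diverse hosts. The pUC19 portion contributes the high-copy ColE1/pMB1-type origin, so the plasmid is maintained at high copy number in E. coli cloning strains such as DH5alpha. Selection is by tetracycline, conferred by the tetA efflux gene, with adjacent tetR repressor sequences annotated only as fragments. The short β-lactamase, lacI, rop and bom annotations are likewise fragments, presumably remnants of the parental plasmids.

For conjugal mobilisation the vector carries the IncP oriT together with traJ, the oriT-recognising protein, and a fragment of traI. According to the record, the traJ' allele from pDN19X was chosen because it allowed efficient replication and/or transfer in Methylobacterium extorquens AM1. Since only part of the transfer machinery is present, the remaining functions would have to be supplied in trans.

The cloning region comes from pUC19 and consists of a CAP binding site, lac promoter and lac operator upstream of the pUC18/19 polylinker and a lacZα fragment. Inserts can be sequenced with standard M13 primers and may be transcribed from the lac promoter.

Besides M. extorquens AM1, the depositor reports maintenance in Agrobacterium tumefaciens, Methylobacterium strains CM4 and DM4, Rhodobacter sphaeroides, Ralstonia eutropha, Methylococcus capsulatus Bath and Pseudomonas aeruginosa.
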