Addgene plasmid #45826: pCM62
Purpose: (Empty Backbone)
Depositing lab: Mary Lidstrom. Depositing organization: University of Washington. Publication: Development of improved versatile broad-host-range vectors for use in methylotrophs and other Gram-negative bacteria. Marx CJ, Lidstrom ME. Microbiology. 2001 Aug;147(Pt 8):2065-75. 10.1099/00221287-147-8-2065 PubMed 11495985.
Backbone
  Vector backbone: pUC19
  Backbone manufacturer: NEB
  Backbone size (bp): 6878
  Modifications to backbone: The 2.0 kb NdeI/NotI region of pDN19X containing the traJ' allele that allowed efficient replication and/or transfer in M. extorquens AM1 was transferred into the corresponding region of pTJS75 (Schmidhauser & Helinski, 1985), a parent vector of pDN19 (Nunn et al., 1990), to create pCM48. The plasmid pCM48 was then cut with MunI and BlnI, and the DNA ends were blunted and self-ligated to produce pCM50. A 5.3 kb HindIII/XmnI region of pCM50 was ligated with the blunted 1.9 kb AatII/AvaII region of pUC19(Yanisch-Perron et al., 1985) to make pCM62. During the construction of pCM62 an additional 356 bp inward from the site of XmnI cleavage of pCM50 was lost, presumably caused by either non-specific cleavage or by the exonuclease activity of T4 DNA polymerase.
  Vector type: broad host range cloning vector
  Promoter: lac
Growth in bacteria
  Bacterial resistance: Tetracycline, 10 μg/mL
  Growth temperature: 37°C
  Growth strain: DH5alpha
  Copy number: High Copy
Gene/Insert
  Cloning method: Unknown
  Sequencing primers: 5′ M13-F20; 3′ M13R
Terms and licenses: Academic/Nonprofit Terms; Industry Terms: Not Available to Industry
Depositor comments: Vector is a broad host range vector (bhr) and is used in the Methylobacterium extorquens AM1. Also can be maintained in the a-proteo-bacteria Agrobacterium tumefaciens, Methylobacterium strains CM4 and DM4, and Rhodobacter sphaeroides, the b-proteobacterium Ralstonia eutropha and the c-proteobacteria Methylococcus capsulatus Bath and Pseudomonas aeruginosa (see linked article).
How to cite: pCM62 was a gift from Mary Lidstrom (Addgene plasmid # 45826 ; http://n2t.net/addgene:45826 ; RRID:Addgene_45826)
