>Addgene plasmid #45826 | pCM62 | addgene partial sequence | sequence record 66376 | lac_promoter
GAGCGGATAACAATTTCACACAGGAAACAGCTATGACCATGATTACGCCAAGCTTGCATGCCTGCAGGTC
GACTCTAGAGGATCCCCGGGTACCGAGCTCGAATTCACTGGCCGTCGTTTTACAACGTCGTGACTGGGAA
AACCCTGGCGTTACCCAACTTAATCGCCTTGCAGCACATCCCCCTTTCGCCAGCTGGCGTAATAGCGAAG
AGGCCCGCACCGATCGCCCTTCCCAACAGTTGCGCAGCCTGAATGGCGAATGGCGCCTGATGCGGTATTT
TCTCCTTACGCATCTGTGCGGTATTTCACACCGCATATGGTGCACTCTCAGTACAATCTGCTCTGATGCC
GCATAGTTAAGCCAGCCCCGACACCCGCCAACACCCGCTGACGCGCCCTGACGGGCTTGTCTGCTCCCGG
CATCCGCTTACAGACAAGCTGTGACCGTCTCCGGGAGCTGCATGTGTCAGAGGTTTTCACCGTCATCACC
GAAACGCGCGAGACGAAAGGGCCTCGTGATACGCCTATTTTTATAGGTTAATGTCATGATAATAATGGTT
TCTTAGCACCCTTTCTCGGTCCTTCAACGTTCCTGACAACGAGCCTCCTTTTCGCCAATCCATCGACAAT
CACCGCGAGTCCCTGCTCGAACGCTGCGTCCGGACCGGCTTCGTCGAAGGCGTCTATCGCGGCCCGCAAC
AGCGGCGAGAGCGGAGCCTGTTCAACGGTGCCGCCGCGCTCGCCGGCATCGCTGTCGCCGGCCTGCTCCT
CAAGCACGGCCCCAACAGTGAAGTAGCTGATTGTCATCAGCGCATTGACGGCGTCCCCGGCCGAAAAACC
CGCCTCGCAGAGGAAGCGAAGCTGCGCGTCGGCCGTTTCCATCTGCGGTGCGCCCGGTCGCGTGCCGGCA
TGGATGC
